Addgene plasmid #171338: pFTK066
Purpose: Part Plasmid Entry Vector (LVL0) from the Fungal Modular Cloning ToolKit.
Depositing lab: Arnold Driessen. Depositing organization: University of Groningen. Publication: Modular Synthetic Biology Toolkit for Filamentous Fungi. Mozsik L, Pohl C, Meyer V, Bovenberg RAL, Nygard Y, Driessen AJM. ACS Synth Biol. 2021 Nov 2. doi: 10.1021/acssynbio.1c00260. PubMed 34726388.
Backbone
  Vector backbone: pAGM1299
  Vector type: Bacterial Expression, Yeast Expression, Synthetic Biology
Growth in bacteria
  Bacterial resistance: Spectinomycin, 50 μg/mL
  Growth temperature: 37°C
  Growth strain: DH5alpha
  Copy number: High Copy
Gene/Insert
  Gene/Insert name: Gal4 AD (for fusion)
  Species: Penicillium, Aspergillus, or other fungal sources
  Mutation: n/a
  Cloning method: Restriction Enzyme; 5′ cloning site Unknown (unknown if destroyed)
Terms and licenses: Academic/Nonprofit Terms; Industry Terms: Not Available to Industry
How to cite: pFTK066 was a gift from Arnold Driessen (Addgene plasmid # 171338 ; http://n2t.net/addgene:171338 ; RRID:Addgene_171338)
