[The description below was written by a language model from this plasmid's Addgene catalogue record and pLannotate feature annotations shown in this document.]
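Description:
pFTK066 is a level 0 (LVL0) part plasmid from the Fungal Modular Cloning ToolKit, a synthetic biology parts collection for filamentous fungi. It is built on the pAGM1299 MoClo entry backbone. At about 2.6 kb it is a minimal storage vector rather than an expression construct in its own right. It replicates in E. coli from a high-copy ColE1/pUC-type origin and is selected with spectinomycin through the aadA adenylyltransferase gene, which the annotation places downstream of a bla-type (AmpR) promoter. The short integrase, gentamicin acetyltransferase and lacI fragments flagged in the feature table appear to be non-functional remnants, plausibly carried over from the integron-derived resistance cassette and the backbone's cloning region. They are not intended functional elements.

The payload is the GAL4 activation domain, annotated as a truncated fragment of roughly 340 bp from the Saccharomyces cerevisiae GAL4 transcriptional activator. The catalogue species field lists only generic fungal sources. The insert is labelled "for fusion", indicating that it is formatted as a coding part to be joined in frame with other protein-coding modules, such as a DNA-binding domain, to build synthetic transcription factors. No promoter, terminator or fungal selection marker accompanies the part. In modular cloning schemes these are supplied by other level 0 parts, which are combined into transcription units at higher assembly levels, typically by Type IIS restriction–ligation. The record does not specify the flanking cloning sites or overhangs, nor the exact fusion position the part occupies. Its use is as a reusable building block for assembling hybrid activators and engineered gene-regulation circuits in Penicillium, Aspergillus and related fungi.
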