Features (pLannotate 1.2.2; 7 found; start..end, strand, type, name):
    110..214     +  promoter       AmpR promoter: bla
    205..285     -  CDS            int (fragment): INT2_ECOLX - Protein inferred from homology: Swiss-Prot protein existence level 3. Putative integrase believed to be involved in the insertion of antibiotic resistance genes into plasmids and transposons. From Escherichia coli.
    373..429     +  CDS            GmR (fragment): gentamycin acetyltransferase; aacC1; confers resistance to gentamycin
    436..1224    +  CDS            aadA: S3AD_ECOLX - Experimental evidence at protein level: Swiss-Prot protein existence level 1. Mediates bacterial resistance to the antibiotics streptomycin and spectinomycin. From Escherichia coli.
   1398..1986    +  rep_origin     ori: high-copy-number ColE1/pMB1/pBR322/pUC origin of replication
   2169..2218    +  CDS            lacI (fragment): lac repressor; lacI; The lac repressor binds to the lac operator to inhibit transcription in E. coli. This inhibition can be relieved by adding lactose or isopropyl-β-D-thiogalactopyranoside (IPTG).
   2240..2583    +  CDS            GAL4 activation domain (fragment): activation domain of the GAL4 transcriptional activator; Saccharomyces cerevisiae GAL4 (truncated)
>Addgene plasmid #171338 | pFTK066 | addgene full sequence | sequence record 351285 | Addgene NGS Result
GTGGCTCTTCAGTGGACGAAAGGGCCTCGTGATACGCCTATTTTTATAGGTTAATGTCATGATAATAATG
GTTTCTTAGACGTCAGGTGGCACTTTTCGGGGAAATGTGCGCGGAACCCCTATTTGTTTATTTTTCTAAA
TACATTCAAATATGTATCCGCTCATGAGACAATAACCCTGATAAATGCTTCAATAATATTGAAAAAGGAA
GAGTATGCGCTCACGCAACTGGTCCAGAACCTTGACCGAACGCAGCGGTGGTAACGGCGCAGTGGCGGTT
TTCATGGCTTGTTATGACTGTTTTTTTTTGGGGTACAGTCTATGCCTCGGGCATCCAAGCAGCAAGCGCG
TTACGCCGTGGGTCGATGTTTGATGTTATGGAGCAGCAACGATGTTACGCAGCAGGGCAGTCGCCCTAAA
ACAAAGTTAAACATCATGAGGGAAGCGGTGATCGCCGAAGTATCGACTCAACTATCAGAGGTAGTTGGCG
TCATCGAGCGCCATCTCGAACCGACGTTGCTGGCCGTACATTTGTACGGCTCCGCAGTGGATGGCGGCCT
GAAGCCACACAGCGATATTGATTTGCTGGTTACGGTGACCGTAAGGCTTGATGAAACAACGCGGCGAGCT
TTGATCAACGACCTTTTGGAAACTTCGGCTTCCCCTGGAGAGAGCGAGATTCTCCGCGCTGTAGAAGTCA
CCATTGTTGTGCACGACGACATCATTCCGTGGCGTTATCCAGCTAAGCGCGAACTGCAATTTGGAGAATG
GCAGCGCAATGACATTCTTGCAGGTATCTTCGAGCCAGCCACGATCGACATTGATCTGGCTATCTTGCTG
ACAAAAGCAAGAGAACATAGCGTTGCCTTGGTAGGTCCAGCGGCGGAGGAACTCTTTGATCCGGTTCCTG
AACAGGATCTATTTGAGGCGCTAAATGAAACCTTAACGCTATGGAACTCGCCGCCCGACTGGGCTGGCGA
TGAGCGAAATGTAGTGCTTACGTTGTCCCGCATTTGGTACAGCGCAGTAACCGGCAAAATCGCGCCGAAG
GATGTCGCTGCCGACTGGGCAATGGAGCGCCTGCCGGCCCAGTATCAGCCCGTCATACTTGAAGCTAGAC
AGGCTTATCTTGGACAAGAAGAAGATCGCTTGGCCTCGCGCGCAGATCAGTTGGAAGAATTTGTCCATTA
CGTAAAAGGCGAGATCACCAAGGTAGTCGGCAAATAACTGTCAGACCAAGTTTACTCATATATACTTTAG
ATTGATTTAAAACTTCATTTTTAATTTAAAAGGATCTAGGTGAAGATCCTTTTTGATAATCTCATGACCA
AAATCCCTTAACGTGAGTTTTCGTTCCACTGAGCGTCAGACCCCGTAGAAAAGATCAAAGGATCTTCTTG
AGATCCTTTTTTTCTGCGCGTAATCTGCTGCTTGCAAACAAAAAAACCACCGCTACCAGCGGTGGTTTGT
TTGCCGGATCAAGAGCTACCAACTCTTTTTCCGAAGGTAACTGGCTTCAGCAGAGCGCAGATACCAAATA
CTGTTCTTCTAGTGTAGCCGTAGTTAGGCCACCACTTCAAGAACTCTGTAGCACCGCCTACATACCTCGC
TCTGCTAATCCTGTTACCAGTGGCTGCTGCCAGTGGCGATAAGTCGTGTCTTACCGGGTTGGACTCAAGA
CGATAGTTACCGGATAAGGCGCAGCGGTCGGGCTGAACGGGGGGTTCGTGCACACAGCCCAGCTTGGAGC
GAACGACCTACACCGAACTGAGATACCTACAGCGTGAGCTATGAGAAAGCGCCACGCTTCCCGAAGGGAG
AAAGGCGGACAGGTATCCGGTAAGCGGCAGGGTCGGAACAGGAGAGCGCACGAGGGAGCTTCCAGGGGGA
AACGCCTGGTATCTTTATAGTCCTGTCGGGTTTCGCCACCTCTGACTTGAGCGTCGATTTTTGTGATGCT
CGTCAGGGGGGCGGAGCCTATGGAAAAACGCCAGCAACGCGGCCTTTTTACGGTTCCTGGCCTTTTGCTG
GCCTTTTGCTCACATGTTCTTTCCTGCGTTATCCCCTGATTCTGTGGATAACCGTATTACCGCCTTTGAG
TGAGCTGATACCGCTCGCCGCAGCCGAACGACCGAGCGCAGCGAGTCAGTGAGCGAGGAAGCGGAAGAGC
GCCCAATACGCAAACCGCCTCTCCCCGCGCGTTGGCCGATTCATTAATCACTCTGTGGTCTCAAGGTTTG
CCAATTTTAATCAAAGTGGGAATATTGCTGATAGCTCATTGTCCTTCACTTTCACTAACAGTAGCAACGG
TCCGAACCTCATAACAACTCAAACAAATTCTCAAGCGCTTTCACAACCAATTGCCTCCTCTAACGTTCAT
GATAACTTCATGAATAATGAAATCACGGCTAGTAAAATTGATGATGGTAATAATTCAAAACCACTGTCAC
CTGGTTGGACGGACCAAACTGCGTATAACGCGTTTGGAATCACTACAGGGATGTTTAATACCACTACAAT
GGATGATGTATATAACTATCTATTCGATGATGAAGATACCCCACCAAACCCAAAAAAAGAGTATTCGTGA
GACCACGAA
